Addgene plasmid #191479: pJH4140
Purpose: Pacr-2s-loxP::EBFP::loxP::Chrimson::wCherry unc-54 3' UTR C.elegans A/B MN expression of Arch RFP
Depositing lab: Mei Zhen. Publication: Extrasynaptic signaling enables an asymmetric juvenile motor circuit to produce symmetric undulation. Lu Y, Ahamed T, Mulcahy B, Meng J, Witvliet D, Guan SA, Holmyard D, Hung W, Wen Q, Chisholm AD, Samuel ADT, Zhen M. Curr Biol. 2022 Nov 7;32(21):4631-4644.e5. doi: 10.1016/j.cub.2022.09.002. Epub 2022 Sep 30. PubMed 36182701.
Backbone
  Vector backbone: pBSK
  Backbone manufacturer: stratagene
  Backbone size w/o insert (bp): 7472
  Total vector size (bp): 8683
  Vector type: Worm Expression
Growth in bacteria
  Bacterial resistance: Ampicillin, 100 μg/mL
  Growth temperature: 37°C
  Growth strain: DH5alpha
  Copy number: High Copy
Gene/Insert
  Gene/Insert name: Chrimson
  Species: C. elegans (nematode)
  Insert size (bp): 1211
  Promoter: Pacr-2s
  Tag / fusion protein: wCherry
  Cloning method: Restriction Enzyme; 5′ cloning site NheI (not destroyed); 3′ cloning site KpnI (not destroyed)
  Sequencing primers: 5′ ATGGCTGAGCTCATCTCCTCCGCTA; 3′ gGGTACCGCGACGGTGTCCTCGTCC
Terms and licenses: Academic/Nonprofit Terms; Industry Terms: Not Available to Industry
Depositor comments: Please visit https://www.biorxiv.org/content/10.1101/2021.09.21.461278v4 for bioRxiv preprint.
How to cite: pJH4140 was a gift from Mei Zhen (Addgene plasmid # 191479 ; http://n2t.net/addgene:191479 ; RRID:Addgene_191479)
