[The description below was written by a language model from this plasmid's Addgene catalogue record and pLannotate feature annotations shown in this document.]
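Description:
pJH4140 is a C. elegans expression plasmid built on a pBluescript-type (pBSK) backbone. It is propagated in E. coli as a high-copy plasmid through a ColE1/pUC-type origin and selected with ampicillin via the β-lactamase gene. Remnants of the cloning vector, including the lac promoter/operator region and small rop, bom and lacI fragments, are also detected but have no role in the worm.

The payload is a Cre-dependent optogenetic cassette driven by the Pacr-2s promoter, which the record associates with expression in A- and B-class motor neurons. The promoter itself is not annotated in the feature table; it presumably lies in the unannotated region upstream of the first loxP site. Downstream of it, two same-orientation loxP sites flank an EBFP2 coding sequence and the tbb-2 terminator. Without Cre, transcription should therefore yield blue fluorescent protein and stop at that terminator. Cre recombination excises this cassette and places the promoter next to the downstream open reading frame, the red-shifted channelrhodopsin Chrimson fused to wCherry, a worm-adapted mCherry. The unc-54 3' UTR named in the record follows. Chrimson is not annotated by the feature caller, and the short "mEGFP" hits within that interval probably reflect shared synthetic worm introns rather than a GFP gene.

This design restricts light-gated neuronal activation to cells where Pacr-2s activity and a separately supplied Cre overlap, with a blue-to-red switch marking recombined cells. The purpose line also mentions "Arch RFP", which conflicts with the Chrimson insert named elsewhere and is probably a carry-over from a related construct. The associated work concerns the juvenile motor circuit and undulatory locomotion.
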