Features (pLannotate 1.2.2; 17 found; start..end, strand, type, name):
   1914..1947    +  protein_bind   loxP: Cre-mediated recombination occurs in the 8-bp core sequence (GCATACAT). Cre recombinase
   1948..2817    +  CDS            EBFP2: EBFP2 is a basic (constitutively fluorescent) blue fluorescent protein published in 2007, derived from Aequorea victoria. It is reported to be a rapidly-maturing monomer with moderate acid sensitivity.
   2824..3147    +  terminator     tbb-2 terminator: tbb-2; transcription terminator for the C. elegans tubulin beta-2 gene
   3151..3184    +  protein_bind   loxP: Cre-mediated recombination occurs in the 8-bp core sequence (GCATACAT). Cre recombinase
   3422..3454    +  CDS            mEGFP (fragment): monomeric enhanced GFP, optimized with synthetic introns for expression in C. elegans
   3820..3857    +  CDS            mEGFP (fragment): monomeric enhanced GFP, optimized with synthetic introns for expression in C. elegans
   4419..5125    +  CDS            mCherry (fragment): monomeric derivative of DsRed fluorescent protein (Shaner et al., 2004) mammalian codon-optimized
   5816..5968    +  CDS            aex-5 (fragment): AEX5_CAEEL - Also known as kpc-3 From Caenorhabditis elegans.
   6096..6131    +  CDS            rop (fragment): Rop protein, which maintains plasmids at low copy number; rop
   6233..6332    +  misc_feature   bom (fragment): basis of mobility region from pBR322
   6430..6534    +  promoter       AmpR promoter: bla
   6535..7395    +  CDS            AmpR: β-lactamase; bla; confers resistance to ampicillin, carbenicillin, and related antibiotics
   7566..8154    +  rep_origin     ori: high-copy-number ColE1/pMB1/pBR322/pUC origin of replication
   8337..8429    +  CDS            lacI (fragment): lac repressor; lacI; The lac repressor binds to the lac operator to inhibit transcription in E. coli. This inhibition can be relieved by adding lactose or isopropyl-β-D-thiogalactopyranoside (IPTG).
   8442..8463    +  protein_bind   CAP binding site: CAP binding activates transcription in the presence of cAMP. E. coli catabolite activator protein
   8478..8508    +  promoter       lac promoter: promoter for the E. coli lac operon
   8516..8532    +  protein_bind   lac operator: The lac repressor binds to the lac operator to inhibit transcription in E. coli. This inhibition can be relieved by adding lactose or isopropyl-β-D-thiogalactopyranoside (IPTG). lac repressor encoded by lacI
>Addgene plasmid #191479 | pJH4140 | addgene full sequence | sequence record 377517 | Addgene NGS Result
AAGCTTGGGCTGCAGCATGCGGCCGCTCACCACCGACTGATTTTCATTTCAAAATTAATGCAGATTTCTA
CGTGTTCTTTTTCAAATAAATTTATATATTTTTTGTTCTCTCACAAAATAAATAATTTCGAGAGTTAAGT
GATCATTCTCAGACATATTCTATAATTGTCCGTCAGGAAACAGATAGAGGAACCTTTGATAAATAAATTA
TAAAAGGCCGACAGGGAAATGCTTCTCCCTCGACTCTGTTAGAAGCGAAGAGGCAATTTTTAAAAATTTC
CCATTTTTATGCGTTTTTCTGATTTCCAAAGTCACGCATCATTTACCAACCGCAACGATTCATAAGGACG
TAATTTTGATTTTCTGGACGATTTTTATATAGTTTTGATGTGAAATTCGCTTTATTTGTCTGAAAGTGGA
ATAGATTTAGTGTGGATTTAACCGAAAAATGCAGATCTTTTAAAAATTTAAACCAGTGTTTTGTTGCCTT
ATTTGCGAAAAAAAATTGTGATATTTCGAGTATTGCTGCAATTTGATTAGTAAAATGTTAGGATATAAGT
ATTTAAAAAGTATAATTGGTTGAATTTTCTTTTTCATCACCGACTTCCAAAAATATAGAGATACTGAGTT
TTCACCATTTTTTGAATGTAAATAAAAACATTTTGAACACTTGTGCTGGGATTCAATCCAAATACATTCA
CTGTCATTTAATATTATTATATATCAAAATAAAACGCATAACTTTTTCTGTTTTTTTTTAAATTTTTTCA
AAATGTAGGTTTGGTAAGTTAAGGTAAGGTTAGGCAATGTAGGTAAACACGAGATGATACTCCACGTTGA
AAATTGTTTTCATAAATACAGTTTAGATTGAACTGAAGGATTTTATCGTCTAATAGAATATAATTTTTTA
GTTCAAGATTTAGGATTTGTTTTCACTTTTTTTTAGATTCAAGACATATATCTCGCAAAATGAGTTTTGT
CTTTGAGCCATCTTGTCATCATAGCACATTGAATTTTGTTGTTCGCAAGACGGAATATATGTTCCCAGCT
GCAAATTTTGTGTCGGATATTTCTTCTTTAGCGAAAGGCGTTAAAAACCAAAAATAGTCGAAGCGTTTGA
TATGTGTCCCGTTGGTTTTTCGTGTCCATCTATTCTGTTTCGAGTACACATGTTGCGACGCGGCACTGAT
GAAAAAGTGAAAGAGCTAGTGTCACACACAAACACAAAGTATGCTCATGTGAGTGTGTAGATATGTGTAG
ATGTATGTCCTGAAGGAATAAAAAGACTTTTTGAAGCTACATTTTTAAACAAAAAAAGACAGAAACATGA
AGCACAACTCTCTATTCTGTCGAACGGCGTGTGCAACTCACGCACACCCAAAAATATGAAATATAACATT
CGCACCAACAAAGCGCGAATATCAATGAATCTCGAGGGAACGATGGCTGCCTGCCGGCGCGTGTTGCTCT
TCTGTCATTGGGATAACTGGCGGGTCTGTTGGGTCCGTCCTTTAGACCATTTGACTACACTGCCCTGCAT
ATGTGTGAAACGTCGTCGTTGCTGTTGGGAGCTGTCTGTGTGTATGTGTGTGTGTGTGAGTATGGAGCAG
TAAAAAGCTGCCGATACGAGAAGCGCCGCCCCGGACGGACGGCGATGGCGCATCGCCAAATGTGTCATTT
TAGTTGTCTTCACGAACCAGAGGGCCCACGACGGACGGGCGGCCACGCCCACCTCAACCAGAATATCCTT
CCTTCTCCCACCCACCCTTGCGGACGCGCGGATGCGCTGAACAAAAAGACGACGAAGAAGAAGAAGAAGA
AGCTGAACGAAGAAAAAAGCATCAAAAGAAGTGAAGCGGCTCTACCACCCCGACCACCTTCCTTCACAGG
AAGGACGCCGTTTTCATCCCGGGATAACTTCGTATAGCATACATTATACGAAGTTATATGGTCTCCAAGG
GAGAGGAGCTCTTCACCGGAGTCGTCCCAATCCTCGTCGAGCTCGACGGAGACGTCAACGGACACAAGTT
CTCCGTCCGTGGAGAGGGAGAGGGAGACGCCACCAACGGAAAGCTCACCCTCAAGTTCATCTGCACCACC
GGAAAGCTCCCAGTCCCAGTAAGTTTAAACATATATATACTAACTAACCCTGATTATTTAAATTTTCAGT
GGCCAACCCTCGTCACCACCCTCTCCCACGGAGTCCAGTGCTTCGCCCGTTACCCAGACCACATGAAGCA
GCACGACTTCTTCAAGTCCGCCATGCCAGAGGGATACGTCCAGGAGCGTACCATCTTCTTCAAGGACGAC
GGAACCTACAAGAGTAAGTTTAAACATGATTTTACTAACTAACTAATCTGATTTAAATTTTCAGCCCGTG
CCGAGGTCAAGTTCGAGGGAGACACCCTCGTCAACCGTATCGAGCTCAAGGGAGTCGACTTCAAGGAGGA
CGGAAACATCCTCGGACACAAGCTCGAGTACAACTTCAACTCCCACAACATCTACATCATGGCCGTCAAG
CAGAAGAACGGAATCAAGGTAAGTTTAAACATGATTTTACTAACTAACTAATCTGATTTAAATTTTCAGG
TCAACTTCAAGATCCGTCACAACGTCGAGGACGGATCCGTCCAGCTCGCCGACCACTACCAGCAGAACAC
CCCAATCGGAGACGGACCAGTCCTCCTCCCAGACTCCCACTACCTCTCCACCCAGTCCGTCCTCTCCAAG
GACCCAAACGAGAAGCGTGACCACATGGTCCTCCTCGAGTTCCGTACCGCCGCCGGAATCACCCTCGGAA
TGGACGAGCTCTACAAGTGATAAATGCAAAATCCTTTCAAGCATTCCCTTCTTCTCTATCACTCTTCTTT
CTTTTTGTCAAAAAATTCTCTCGCTAATTTATTTGCTTTTTTAATGTTATTATTTTATGACTTTTTATAG
TCACTGAAAAGTTTGCATCTGAGTGAAGTGAATGCTATCAAAATGTGATTCTGTCTGATGTACTTTCACA
ATCTCTCTTCAATTCCATTTTGAAGTGCTTTAAACCCGAAAGGTTGAGAAAAATGCGAGCGCTCAAATAT
TTGTATTGTGTTCGTTGAGTGACCCAACAAAAAGAGGAAACTTTATTGTGCCGCCAAGAAAAAAGTCTCA
ATAACTTCGTATAGCATACATTATACGAAGTTATGCTAGCGATCCCTATGGCTGAGCTCATCTCCTCCGC
TACCCGTTCCCTCTTCGCTGCTGGAGGAATCAACCCATGGCCGAACCCATACCACCACGAGGACATGGGA
TGCGGAGGAATGACCCCAACCGGAGAGTGCTTCTCCACCGAGTGGTGGTGCGACCCATCCTACGGACTCT
CCGACGCTGGATACGGATACTGCTTCGTCGAGGCTACCGGAGGTAAGTTTAAACTTGGACTTACTAACTA
ACCATACATATTTAAATTTTCAGGATACCTCGTCGTCGGAGTCGAGAAGAAGCAGGCTTGGCTCCACTCC
CGTGGAACCCCAGGAGAGAAGATCGGAGCTCAGGTCTGCCAGTGGATCGCTTTCTCCATCGCTATCGCTC
TCCTCACCTTCTACGGATTCTCCGCTTGGAAGGCTACCTGCGGATGGGAGGAGGTCTACGTCTGCTGCGT
CGAGGTCCTCTTCGTCACCCTCGAGATCTTCAAGGAGTTCTCCTCCCCAGCTACCGTCTACCTCTCCACC
GGAAACCACGCTTACTGCCTCCGTTACTTCGAGTGGCTCCTCTCCTGCCCAGTCATCCTCATCCGTCTCT
CCAACCTCTCCGGACTCAAGGTAAGTTTAAACAGTTCGGTACTAACTAACCCTGATTATTTAAATTTTCA
GAACGACTACTCCAAGCGTACCATGGGACTCATCGTCTCCTGCGTCGGAATGATCGTCTTCGGAATGGCT
GCTGGACTCGCTACCGACTGGCTCAAGTGGCTCCTCTACATCGTCTCCTGCATCTACGGAGGATACATGT
ACTTCCAGGCTGCTAAGTGCTACGTCGAGGCTAACCACTCCGTCCCAAAGGGACACTGCCGTATGGTCGT
CAAGCTCATGGCTTACGCTTACTTCGCTTCCTGGGGTTCCTACCCAATCCTCTGGGCTGTCGGACCAGGT
AAGTTTAAACATATATATACTAACTAACGGATTATATTTAAATTTTCAGAGGGACTCCTCAAGCTCTCCC
CATACGCTAACTCCATCGGACACTCCATCTGCGACATCATCGCTAAGGAGTTCTGGACCTTCCTCGCTCA
CCACCTCCGTATCAAGATCCACGAGCACATCCTCATCCACGGAGACATCCGTAAGACCACCAAGATGGAG
ATCGGAGGAGAGGAGGTCGAGGTCGAGGAGTTCGTCGAGGAGGAGGACGAGGACACCGTCGCGGTACCCG
CGGCCGCCGTGAGCAAGGGCGAGGAGGATAACATGGCCATCATCAAGGAGTTCATGCGCTTCAAGGTGCA
CATGGAGGGCTCCGTGAACGGCCACGAGTTCGAGATCGAGGGCGAGGGCGAGGGCCGCCCCTACGAGGGC
ACCCAGACCGCCAAGCTGAAGGTGACCAAGGGTGGCCCCCTGCCCTTCGCCTGGGACATCCTGTCCCCTC
AGTTCATGTACGGCTCCAAGGCCTACGTGAAGCACCCCGCCGACATCCCCAACTACTTGAAGCTGTCCTT
CCCCGAGGGCTTCAAGTGGGAGCGCGTGATGAACTTCGAGGACGGCGGCGTGGTGACCATGACCCAGGAC
TCCTCCCTGCAGGACGGCGAGTTCATCTACAAGGTGAAGCTGCGCGGCACCAACTTCCCCTCCGACGGCC
CCGTAATGCAGAAGAAGACCATGGGCTGGGAGGCCTCCTCCGAGCGGATGTACCCCGAGGACGGCGCCCT
GAAGGGCGAGATCAAGCAGAGGCTGAAGCTGAAGGACGGCGGCCACTACGACGCTGAGGTCAAGACCACC
TACAAGGCCAAGAAGCCCGTGCAGCTGCCCGGCGCCTACAACGTCAACATCAAGTTGGACATCACCTCCC
ACAACGAGGACTACACCATCGTGGAACAGTACGAACGCGCCGAGGGCCGCCACTCCACCGGCGGCATGGA
CGAGCTGTACAAGTAATAGAGATCTTCAGCGCTCAGCATTCGTAGAATTGTAAGTTTAAACTTTCTCATA
CTAACTAACGCGCTCTATTTAAATTTTCAGAATTCCAACTGAGCGCCGGTCGCTACCATTACCAACTTGT
CTGGTGTCAAAAATAATAGGGGCCGCTGTCATCAGAGTAAGTTTAAACTGAGTTCTACTAACTAACGAGT
AATATTTAAATTTTCAGCATCTCGCGCCCGTGCCTCTGACTTCTAAGTCCAATTACTCTTCAACATCCCT
ACATGCTCTTTCTCCCTGTGCTCCCACCCCCTATTTTTGTTATTATCAAAAAACTTCTCTTAATTTCTTT
GTTTTTTAGCTTCTTTTAAGTCACCTCTAACAATGAAATTGTGTAGATTCAAAAATAGAATTAATTCGTA
ATAAAAAGTCGAAAAAAATTGTGCTCCCTCCCCCCATTAATAATAATTCTATCCCAAAATCTACACAATG
TTCTGTGTACACTTCTTATGTTTTTTACTTCTGATAAATTTTTTTGAAACATCATAGAAAAAACCGCACA
CAAAATACCTTATCATATGTTACGTTTCAGTTTATGACCGCAATTTTTATTTCTTCGCACGTCTGGGCCT
CTCATGACGTCAAATCATGCTCATCGTGAAAAAGTTTTGGAGTATTTTTGGAATTTTTCAATCAAGTGAA
AGTTTATGAAATTAATTTTCCTGCTTTTGCTTTTTGGGGTTTCCCCTATTGTTTGTCAAGATTTCGAGGA
CGGCGTTTTTCTTGCTAAAATCACAAGTATTGATGAGCACGATGCAAGAAAGATCGGAAGAAGGTTTGGG
TTTGAGGCTCAGTGGAAGGTGAGTAGAAGTTGATAATTTGAAAGTGGAGTAGTGTCTATGGGGTTTTTGC
CTTAAATGACAGAATACATTCCCAATATACCAAACATAACTGTTTCCTACTAGTCGGCCGTACGGGCCCT
TTCGTCTCGCGCGTTTCGGTGATGACGGTGAAAACCTCTGACACATGCAGCTCCCGGAGACGGTCACAGC
TTGTCTGTAAGCGGATGCCGGGAGCAGACAAGCCCGTCAGGGCGCGTCAGCGGGTGTTGGCGGGTGTCGG
GGCTGGCTTAACTATGCGGCATCAGAGCAGATTGTACTGAGAGTGCACCATATGCGGTGTGAAATACCGC
ACAGATGCGTAAGGAGAAAATACCGCATCAGGCGGCCTTAAGGGCCTCGTGATACGCCTATTTTTATAGG
TTAATGTCATGATAATAATGGTTTCTTAGACGTCAGGTGGCACTTTTCGGGGAAATGTGCGCGGAACCCC
TATTTGTTTATTTTTCTAAATACATTCAAATATGTATCCGCTCATGAGACAATAACCCTGATAAATGCTT
CAATAATATTGAAAAAGGAAGAGTATGAGTATTCAACATTTCCGTGTCGCCCTTATTCCCTTTTTTGCGG
CATTTTGCCTTCCTGTTTTTGCTCACCCAGAAACGCTGGTGAAAGTAAAAGATGCTGAAGATCAGTTGGG
TGCACGAGTGGGTTACATCGAACTGGATCTCAACAGCGGTAAGATCCTTGAGAGTTTTCGCCCCGAAGAA
CGTTTTCCAATGATGAGCACTTTTAAAGTTCTGCTATGTGGCGCGGTATTATCCCGTATTGACGCCGGGC
AAGAGCAACTCGGTCGCCGCATACACTATTCTCAGAATGACTTGGTTGAGTACTCACCAGTCACAGAAAA
GCATCTTACGGATGGCATGACAGTAAGAGAATTATGCAGTGCTGCCATAACCATGAGTGATAACACTGCG
GCCAACTTACTTCTGACAACGATCGGAGGACCGAAGGAGCTAACCGCTTTTTTGCACAACATGGGGGATC
ATGTAACTCGCCTTGATCGTTGGGAACCGGAGCTGAATGAAGCCATACCAAACGACGAGCGTGACACCAC
GATGCCTGTAGCAATGGCAACAACGTTGCGCAAACTATTAACTGGCGAACTACTTACTCTAGCTTCCCGG
CAACAATTAATAGACTGGATGGAGGCGGATAAAGTTGCAGGACCACTTCTGCGCTCGGCCCTTCCGGCTG
GCTGGTTTATTGCTGATAAATCTGGAGCCGGTGAGCGTGGGTCTCGCGGTATCATTGCAGCACTGGGGCC
AGATGGTAAGCCCTCCCGTATCGTAGTTATCTACACGACGGGGAGTCAGGCAACTATGGATGAACGAAAT
AGACAGATCGCTGAGATAGGTGCCTCACTGATTAAGCATTGGTAACTGTCAGACCAAGTTTACTCATATA
TACTTTAGATTGATTTAAAACTTCATTTTTAATTTAAAAGGATCTAGGTGAAGATCCTTTTTGATAATCT
CATGACCAAAATCCCTTAACGTGAGTTTTCGTTCCACTGAGCGTCAGACCCCGTAGAAAAGATCAAAGGA
TCTTCTTGAGATCCTTTTTTTCTGCGCGTAATCTGCTGCTTGCAAACAAAAAAACCACCGCTACCAGCGG
TGGTTTGTTTGCCGGATCAAGAGCTACCAACTCTTTTTCCGAAGGTAACTGGCTTCAGCAGAGCGCAGAT
ACCAAATACTGTTCTTCTAGTGTAGCCGTAGTTAGGCCACCACTTCAAGAACTCTGTAGCACCGCCTACA
TACCTCGCTCTGCTAATCCTGTTACCAGTGGCTGCTGCCAGTGGCGATAAGTCGTGTCTTACCGGGTTGG
ACTCAAGACGATAGTTACCGGATAAGGCGCAGCGGTCGGGCTGAACGGGGGGTTCGTGCACACAGCCCAG
CTTGGAGCGAACGACCTACACCGAACTGAGATACCTACAGCGTGAGCTATGAGAAAGCGCCACGCTTCCC
GAAGGGAGAAAGGCGGACAGGTATCCGGTAAGCGGCAGGGTCGGAACAGGAGAGCGCACGAGGGAGCTTC
CAGGGGGAAACGCCTGGTATCTTTATAGTCCTGTCGGGTTTCGCCACCTCTGACTTGAGCGTCGATTTTT
GTGATGCTCGTCAGGGGGGCGGAGCCTATGGAAAAACGCCAGCAACGCGGCCTTTTTACGGTTCCTGGCC
TTTTGCTGGCCTTTTGCTCACATGTTCTTTCCTGCGTTATCCCCTGATTCTGTGGATAACCGTATTACCG
CCTTTGAGTGAGCTGATACCGCTCGCCGCAGCCGAACGACCGAGCGCAGCGAGTCAGTGAGCGAGGAAGC
GGAAGAGCGCCCAATACGCAAACCGCCTCTCCCCGCGCGTTGGCCGATTCATTAATGCAGCTGGCACGAC
AGGTTTCCCGACTGGAAAGCGGGCAGTGAGCGCAACGCAATTAATGTGAGTTAGCTCACTCATTAGGCAC
CCCAGGCTTTACACTTTATGCTTCCGGCTCGTATGTTGTGTGGAATTGTGAGCGGATAACAATTTCACAC
AGGAAACAGCTATGACCATGATTACGCCAAGCTGTAAGTTTAAACATGATCTTACTAACTAACTATTCTC
ATTTAAATTTTCAGAGCTTAAAAATGGCTGAAATCACTCACAACGATGGATACGCTAACAACTTGGAAAT
GAAAT
